>Addgene plasmid #123769 | MTK3a_017 | addgene full sequence | sequence record 249056 | Addgene NGS Result
ACGATGCCATTGGGATATATCAACGGTGGTATATCCAGTGATTTTTTTCTCCATTTTAGCTTCCTTAGCT
CCTGAAAATCTCGATAACTCAAAAAATACGCCCGGTAGTGATCTTATTTCATTATGGTGAAAGTTGGAAC
CTCTTACGTGCCCGATCAATCATGACCAAAATCCCTTAACGTGAGTTTTCGTTCCACTGAGCGTCAGACC
CCGTAGAAAAGATCAAAGGATCTTCTTGAGATCCTTTTTTTCTGCGCGTAATCTGCTGCTTGCAAACAAA
AAAACCACCGCTACCAGCGGTGGTTTGTTTGCCGGATCAAGAGCTACCAACTCTTTTTCCGAAGGTAACT
GGCTTCAGCAGAGCGCAGATACCAAATACTGTTCTTCTAGTGTAGCCGTAGTTAGGCCACCACTTCAAGA
ACTCTGTAGCACCGCCTACATACCTCGCTCTGCTAATCCTGTTACCAGTGGCTGCTGCCAGTGGCGATAA
GTCGTGTCTTACCGGGTTGGACTCAAGACGATAGTTACCGGATAAGGCGCAGCGGTCGGGCTGAACGGGG
GGTTCGTGCACACAGCCCAGCTTGGAGCGAACGACCTACACCGAACTGAGATACCTACAGCGTGAGCTAT
GAGAAAGCGCCACGCTTCCCGAAGGGAGAAAGGCGGACAGGTATCCGGTAAGCGGCAGGGTCGGAACAGG
AGAGCGCACGAGGGAGCTTCCAGGGGGAAACGCCTGGTATCTTTATAGTCCTGTCGGGTTTCGCCACCTC
TGACTTGAGCGTCGATTTTTGTGATGCTCGTCAGGGGGGCGGAGCCTATGGAAAAACGCCAGCAACGCGG
CCTTTTTACGGTTCCTGGCCTTTTGCTGGCCTTTTGCTCACATGTTCTTTCCTGCGTTATCCCCTGATTC
TGTGGATAACCGTAGTCGGTCTCATATGAAGAGAGATCATCATCATCATCATCATCAAGATAAGAAGACT
ATGATGATGAATGAAGAAGACGACGGTAACGGCATGGATGAGCTTCTAGCTGTTCTTGGTTACAAGGTTA
GGTCATCCGAAATGGCTGATGTTGCTCAGAAACTCGAGCAGCTTGAAGTTATGATGTCTAATGTTCAAGA
AGACGATCTTTCTCAACTCGCTACTGAGACTGTTCACTATAATCCGGCGGAGCTTTACACGTGGCTTGAT
TCTATGCTCACCGACCTTAATGGTTCTTGAGACCAGACCAATAAAAAACGCCCGGCGGCAACCGAGCGTT
CTGAACAAATCCAGATGGAGTTCTGAGGTCATTACTGGATCTATCAACAGGAGTCCAAGCGAGCTCGATA
TCAAATTACGCCCCGCCCTGCCACTCATCGCAGTACTGTTGTAATTCATTAAGCATTCTGCCGACATGGA
AGCCATCACAAACGGCATGATGAACCTGAATCGCCAGCGGCATCAGCACCTTGTCGCCTTGCGTATAATA
TTTGCCCATGGTGAAAACGGGGGCGAAGAAGTTGTCCATATTGGCCACGTTTAAATCAAAACTGGTGAAA
CTCACCCAGGGATTGGCTGAAACGAAAAACATATTCTCAATAAACCCTTTAGGGAAATAGGCCAGGTTTT
CACCGTAACACGCCACATCTTGCGAATATATGTGTAGAAACTGCCGGAAATCGTCGTGGTATTCACTCCA
GAGCGATGAAAACGTTTCAGTTTGCTCATGGAAAACGGTGTAACAAGGGTGAACACTATCCCATATCACC
AGCTCACCGTCTTTCATTGCCATACGAAATTCCGGATGAGCATTCATCAGGCGGGCAAGAATGTGAATAA
AGGCCGGATAAAACTTGTGCTTATTTTTCTTTACGGTCTTTAAAAAGGCCGTAATATCCAGCTGAACGGT
CTGGTTATAGGTACATTGAGCAACTGACTGAAATGCCTCAAAATGTTCTTT
Features (pLannotate 1.2.2; 5 found; start..end, strand, type, name):
     55..152     -  promoter       cat promoter: promoter of the E. coli cat gene encoding chloramphenicol acetyltransferase
    236..824     +  rep_origin     ori: high-copy-number ColE1/pMB1/pBR322/pUC origin of replication
    936..1211    +  CDS            GAI (fragment): GAI_ARATH - Also known as RGA2 From Arabidopsis thaliana (Mouse-ear cress).
   1231..1265    -  terminator     lambda t0 terminator: minimal transcription terminator from phage lambda (Scholtissek and Grosse, 1987)
   1339..54      -  CDS            cat (across the origin): CAT_ECOLX - Experimental evidence at protein level: Swiss-Prot protein existence level 1. This enzyme is an effector of chloramphenicol resistance in bacteria. From Escherichia coli. This protein is used as a marker in many commonly used cloning vectors, such as pACYC184.
