[The description below was written by a language model from this plasmid's Addgene catalogue record and pLannotate feature annotations shown in this document.]
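Description:
MTK3a_017 is a small (about 1.9 kb) part-storage plasmid from the Mammalian Toolkit (MTK), a hierarchical modular cloning system for assembling genetic circuits for mammalian cells. It is built on the MTK0_027 part entry backbone and, although catalogued as a mammalian expression vector, it carries no mammalian promoter, polyadenylation signal or selection marker of its own. The annotated features are limited to bacterial maintenance elements and the part itself. Propagation in E. coli relies on a high-copy ColE1/pUC-type origin, and selection is by chloramphenicol resistance from a cat gene driven by its native promoter. A minimal phage lambda t0 terminator lies between the part and the cat gene.

The payload is a Type 3a part encoding GAI (Gibberellin Insensitive). The feature table identifies it as a fragment of roughly 275 bp matching the Arabidopsis thaliana GAI/RGA2 protein rather than the full-length coding sequence, and the record lists the insert as synthetic. It was inserted through BsmBI sites that were destroyed during cloning. In the MTK scheme, Type 3a positions hold N-terminal coding sequences, so this part is meant to be joined in frame to a downstream coding part, together with separate promoter and 3′ regulatory parts, to form a complete transcriptional unit. GAI is a plant DELLA protein best known in synthetic biology as one half of a gibberellin-inducible dimerization pair. The record does not spell out the intended application, but such a domain would typically be fused to a protein of interest to allow chemically controlled protein association in mammalian circuits.
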