Addgene plasmid #123769: MTK3a_017
Purpose: Encodes Gibberellin Insensitive as a Type 3a part to be used in the MTK system
Depositing lab: Hana El-Samad. Depositing organization: University of California, San Francisco (UCSF). Publication: A Toolkit for Rapid Modular Construction of Biological Circuits in Mammalian Cells. Fonseca JP, Bonny AR, Kumar GR, Ng AH, Town J, Wu QC, Aslankoohi E, Chen SY, Dods G, Harrigan P, Osimiri LC, Kistler AL, El-Samad H. ACS Synth Biol. 2019 Nov 15;8(11):2593-2606. doi: 10.1021/acssynbio.9b00322. Epub 2019 Nov 5. PubMed 31686495.
Backbone
  Vector backbone: MTK0_027
  Vector type: Mammalian Expression
Growth in bacteria
  Bacterial resistance: Chloramphenicol, 25 μg/mL
  Growth temperature: 37°C
  Growth strain: DH5alpha
  Copy number: Unknown
Gene/Insert
  Gene/Insert name: GAI
  Species: Synthetic
  Cloning method: Restriction Enzyme; 5′ cloning site BsmBI (destroyed during cloning); 3′ cloning site BsmBI (destroyed during cloning)
Terms and licenses: Academic/Nonprofit Terms; Industry Terms: Not Available to Industry
Depositor comments: Type 3a parts are used for N-terminal coding sequences in the MTK system. Part sequence is from https://doi.org/10.1038/nmeth.4042 Please visit https://www.biorxiv.org/content/10.1101/506188v2 for BioRxiv preprint
How to cite: MTK3a_017 was a gift from Hana El-Samad (Addgene plasmid # 123769 ; http://n2t.net/addgene:123769 ; RRID:Addgene_123769)
